>Addgene plasmid #115049 | PXC2 X021_pECIA2 | addgene full sequence | sequence record 297020 | Addgene NGS Result
GTAAAACGACGGCCAGTGAATTAATTCGTTGCAGGACAGGATGTGGTGCCCGATGTGACTAGCTCTTTGC
TGCAGGCCGTCCTATCCTCTGGTTCCGATAAGAGACCCAGAACTCCGGCCCCCCACCGCCCACCGCCACC
CCCATACATATGTGGTACGCAAGTAAGAGTGCCTGCGCATGCCCCATGTGCCCCACCAAGAGCTTTGCAT
CCCATACAAGTCCCCAAAGTGGAGAACCGAACCAATTCTTCGCGGGCAGAACAAAAGCTTCTGCACACGT
CTCCACTCGAATTTGGAGCCGGCCGGCGTGTGCAAAAGAGGTGAATCGAACGAAAGACCCGTGTGTAAAG
CCGCGTTTCCAAAATGTATAAAACCGAGAGCATCTGGCCAATGTGCATCAGTTGTGGTCAGCAGCAAAAT
CAAGTGAATCATCTCAGTGCAACTAAAGGGGGGATCCGATCTCAATATGAAGTTATGCATATTACTGGCC
GTCGTGGCCTTTGTTGGCCTCTCGCTCGGGACATTCAACGACGACGTTTTGGGTCTCATCGTTTTCAAGG
CCGGACTCGACGACCCTCTCTCTAAGCTCTCTTCTTGGAACTCGGAAGACTACGATCCCTGCAACTGGGT
CGGTTGCACATGCGACCCTGCCACCAATCGGGTCTCGGAGCTCCGCCTTGACGCCTTCTCTCTCTCCGGT
CACATCGGCCGTGGCCTTCTCCGTCTCCAGTTCCTCCACACCTTGGTCCTCTCCAACAACAACCTCACCG
GAACCCTAAACCCCGAGTTCCCTCACCTCGGCAGCCTCCAAGTCGTCGATTTCAGTGGCAATAATCTCTC
GGGTCGGATCCCAGACGGGTTCTTCGAGCAATGCGGGTCCTTGAGGTCCGTTTCCTTGGCTAACAACAAA
CTCACAGGTTCTATTCCTGTCTCCCTCAGCTACTGTTCTACTCTCACCCATCTTAACCTCTCAAGCAATC
AACTCTCTGGGAGGTTGCCCCGAGATATCTGGTTCCTCAAGAGCTTAAAGTCCCTTGATTTCTCTCACAA
TTTCCTCCAAGGAGATATCCCCGATGGCCTCGGCGGTCTCTACGATCTCCGTCATATCAACTTATCCAGG
AACTGGTTTTCCGGTGACGTTCCTTCCGACATCGGACGATGCTCTTCCCTTAAATCGCTTGACTTGAGTG
AGAACTACTTCTCCGGGAATCTTCCGGATTCGATGAAAAGCCTGGGCTCTTGCAGCTCCATCCGTCTGCG
AGGAAACTCTCTGATCGGAGAAATCCCTGATTGGATCGGCGACATTGCCACTCTCGAGATTCTTGATCTC
TCCGCCAACAACTTCACCGGCACTGTCCCATTCTCCCTCGGAAATCTCGAGTTTTTGAAGGATCTCAATC
TATCCGCAAACATGCTCGCTGGAGAGCTCCCACAGACTCTCTCCAACTGCTCCAACCTAATCTCCATTGA
TGTCAGCAAGAATTCATTCACCGGAGATGTGCTTAAGTGGATGTTCACCGGAAACTCTGAAAGTTCCTCG
CTTTCCAGATTTAGCCTCCACAAAAGATCAGGGAACGACACCATTATGCCCATCGTTGGATTCCTCCAAG
GTCTCCGGGTCCTCGATCTGTCTTCAAACGGCTTCACCGGTGAATTACCGTCTAACATTTGGATTCTCAC
AAGTTTGTTGCAGCTCAATATGTCCACCAACTCTCTCTTCGGTTCCATACCCACCGGCATTGGAGGATTG
AAAGTCGCTGAGATTCTTGATCTTAGTAGTAATCTTCTCAACGGAACCCTTCCTTCTGAGATCGGAGGAG
CCGTCTCCCTGAAACAACTTCATCTCCACAGAAACCGCCTCTCCGGCCAGATTCCGGCAAAGATCTCTAA
CTGTTCGGCTTTAAACACAATAAATCTATCGGAGAATGAACTATCCGGTGCGATTCCGGGGAGCATTGGC
AGTCTGAGCAACCTTGAGTACATTGATCTGTCGAGAAACAATCTCTCGGGAAGTCTTCCCAAAGAAATAG
AGAAACTTTCGCATCTCTTGACCTTTAACATCTCCCACAACAACATCACAGGGGAGCTGCCAGCTGGAGG
TTTCTTCAACACCATCCCTCTCTCTGCTGTCACCGGAAACCCATCCCTTTGTGGCTCCGTCGTTAACCGC
TCATGTCTCTCTGTCCACCCCAAACCAATCGTCCTCAACCCCAACTCCTCCAATCCAACAAATGGTCCTG
CTCTCACAGGGCAGATCAGGAAGAGCCTGGAGGTGCTGTTCCAGGGACCAGGGAGCGACAAAACTCACAC
ATGCCCACCGTGCCCAGCACCTGAACTCCTGGGGGGACCGTCAGTCTTCCTCTTCCCCCCAAAACCCAAG
GACACCCTCATGATCTCCCGGACCCCTGAGGTCACATGCGTGGTGGTGGACGTGAGCCACGAAGACCCTG
AGGTCAAGTTCAACTGGTACGTGGACGGCGTGGAGGTGCATAATGCCAAGACAAAGCCGCGGGAGGAGCA
GTACAACAGCACGTACCGTGTGGTCAGCGTCCTCACCGTCCTGCACCAGGACTGGCTGAATGGCAAGGAG
TACAAGTGCAAGGTCTCCAACAAAGCCCTCCCAGCCCCCATCGAGAAAACCATCTCCAAAGCCAAAGGGC
AGCCCCGAGAACCACAGGTGTACACCCTGCCCCCATCCCGGGAGGAGATGACCAAGAACCAGGTCAGCCT
GACCTGCCTGGTCAAAGGCTTCTATCCCAGCGACATCGCCGTGGAGTGGGAGAGCAATGGGCAGCCGGAG
AACAACTACAAGACCACGCCTCCCGTGCTGGACTCCGACGGCTCCTTCTTCCTCTACAGCAAGCTCACCG
TGGACAAGAGCAGGTGGCAGCAGGGGAACGTCTTCTCATGCTCCGTGATGCATGAGGGTCTGCACAACCA
CTACACGCAGAAGAGCCTCTCCCTGTCTCCGGGTAAATCTAGAGGGCCCTTCGAAGGTAAGCCTATCCCT
AACCCTCTCCTCGGTCTCGATTCTACGCGTACCGGTCATCATCACCATCACCATTGAGTTTAAACCCGCT
GATCAGCCTCGACTGTGCCTTCTAAGGCCTGAGCTCGCTGATCAGCCTCGATCGAGGATCCAGACATGAT
AAGATACATTGATGAGTTTGGACAAACCACAACTAGAATGCAGTGAAAAAAATGCTTTATTTGTGAAATT
TGTGATGCTATTGCTTTATTTGTAACCATTATAAGCTGCAATAAACAAGTTAACAACAACAATTGCATTC
ATTTTATGTTTCAGGTTCAGGGGGAGGTGTGGGAGGTTTTTTAAAGCAAGTAAAACCTCTACAAATGTGG
TATGGCTGATTATGATCAGTCGACCTGCAGGCATGCAAGCTTGGCGTAATCATGGTCATAGCTGTTTCCT
GTGTGAAATTGTTATCCGCTCACAATTCCACACAACATACGAGCCGGAAGCATAAAGTGTAAAGCCTGGG
GTGCCTAATGAGTGAGCTAACTCACATTAATTGCGTTGCGCTCACTGCCCGCTTTCCAGTCGGGAAACCT
GTCGTGCCAGCTGCATTAATGAATCGGCCAACGCGCGGGGAGAGGCGGTTTGCGTATTGGGCGCTCTTCC
GCTTCCTCGCTCACTGACTCGCTGCGCTCGGTCGTTCGGCTGCGGCGAGCGGTATCAGCTCACTCAAAGG
CGGTAATACGGTTATCCACAGAATCAGGGGATAACGCAGGAAAGAACATGTGAGCAAAAGGCCAGCAAAA
GGCCAGGAACCGTAAAAAGGCCGCGTTGCTGGCGTTTTTCCATAGGCTCCGCCCCCCTGACGAGCATCAC
AAAAATCGACGCTCAAGTCAGAGGTGGCGAAACCCGACAGGACTATAAAGATACCAGGCGTTTCCCCCTG
GAAGCTCCCTCGTGCGCTCTCCTGTTCCGACCCTGCCGCTTACCGGATACCTGTCCGCCTTTCTCCCTTC
GGGAAGCGTGGCGCTTTCTCATAGCTCACGCTGTAGGTATCTCAGTTCGGTGTAGGTCGTTCGCTCCAAG
CTGGGCTGTGTGCACGAACCCCCCGTTCAGCCCGACCGCTGCGCCTTATCCGGTAACTATCGTCTTGAGT
CCAACCCGGTAAGACACGACTTATCGCCACTGGCAGCAGCCACTGGTAACAGGATTAGCAGAGCGAGGTA
TGTAGGCGGTGCTACAGAGTTCTTGAAGTGGTGGCCTAACTACGGCTACACTAGAAGAACAGTATTTGGT
ATCTGCGCTCTGCTGAAGCCAGTTACCTTCGGAAAAAGAGTTGGTAGCTCTTGATCCGGCAAACAAACCA
CCGCTGGTAGCGGTGGTTTTTTTGTTTGCAAGCAGCAGATTACGCGCAGAAAAAAAGGATCTCAAGAAGA
TCCTTTGATCTTTTCTACGGGGTCTGACGCTCAGTGGAACGAAAACTCACGTTAAGGGATTTTGGTCATG
AGATTATCAAAAAGGATCTTCACCTAGATCCTTTTAAATTAAAAATGAAGTTTTAAATCAATCTAAAGTA
TATATGAGTAAACTTGGTCTGACAGTTACCAATGCTTAATCAGTGAGGCACCTATCTCAGCGATCTGTCT
ATTTCGTTCATCCATAGTTGCCTGACTCCCCGTCGTGTAGATAACTACGATACGGGAGGGCTTACCATCT
GGCCCCAGTGCTGCAATGATACCGCGAGACCCACGCTCACCGGCTCCAGATTTATCAGCAATAAACCAGC
CAGCCGGAAGGGCCGAGCGCAGAAGTGGTCCTGCAACTTTATCCGCCTCCATCCAGTCTATTAATTGTTG
CCGGGAAGCTAGAGTAAGTAGTTCGCCAGTTAATAGTTTGCGCAACGTTGTTGCCATTGCTACAGGCATC
GTGGTGTCACGCTCGTCGTTTGGTATGGCTTCATTCAGCTCCGGTTCCCAACGATCAAGGCGAGTTACAT
GATCCCCCATGTTGTGCAAAAAAGCGGTTAGCTCCTTCGGTCCTCCGATCGTTGTCAGAAGTAAGTTGGC
CGCAGTGTTATCACTCATGGTTATGGCAGCACTGCATAATTCTCTTACTGTCATGCCATCCGTAAGATGC
TTTTCTGTGACTGGTGAGTACTCAACCAAGTCATTCTGAGAATAGTGTATGCGGCGACCGAGTTGCTCTT
GCCCGGCGTCAATACGGGATAATACCGCGCCACATAGCAGAACTTTAAAAGTGCTCATCATTGGAAAACG
TTCTTCGGGGCGAAAACTCTCAAGGATCTTACCGCTGTTGAGATCCAGTTCGATGTAACCCACTCGTGCA
CCCAACTGATCTTCAGCATCTTTTACTTTCACCAGCGTTTCTGGGTGAGCAAAAACAGGAAGGCAAAATG
CCGCAAAAAAGGGAATAAGGGCGACACGGAAATGTTGAATACTCATACTCTTCCTTTTTCAATATTATTG
AAGCATTTATCAGGGTTATTGTCTCATGAGCGGATACATATTTGAATGTATTTAGAAAAATAAACAAATA
GGGGTTCCGCGCACATTTCCCCGAAAAGTGCCACCTGACGTCTAAGAAACCATTATTATCATGACATTAA
CCTATAAAAATAGGCGTATCACGAGGCCCTTTCGTCTCGCGCGTTTCGGTGATGACGGTGAAAACCTCTG
ACACATGCAGCTCCCGGAGACGGTCACAGCTTGTCTGTAAGCGGATGCCGGGAGCAGACAAGCCCGTCAG
GGCGCGTCAGCGGGTGTTGGCGGGTGTCGGGGCTGGCTTAACTATGCGGCATCAGAGCAGATTGTACTGA
GAGTGCACCATATGCGGTGTGAAATACCGCACAGATGCGTAAGGAGAAAATACCGCATCAGGCGCCATTC
GCCATTCAGGCTGCGCAACTGTTGGGAAGGGCGATCGGTGCGGGCCTCTTCGCTATTACGCCAGCTGGCG
AAAGGGGGATGTGCTGCAAGGCGATTAAGTTGGGTAACGCCAGGGTTTTCCCAGTCACGACGTT
Features (pLannotate 1.2.2; 17 found; start..end, strand, type, name):
     23..449     +  promoter       MT promoter: Drosophila metallothionein promoter
    473..2266    +  CDS            PXC2 (fragment): PXC2_ARATH - Experimental evidence at protein level: Swiss-Prot protein existence level 1. Leucine-rich repeat receptor-like protein kinase that may play a role in vascular tissues development. From Arabidopsis thaliana (Mouse-ear cress).
   2198..2977    +  CDS            IGHG1 (fragment): IGHG1_HUMAN - Experimental evidence at protein level: Swiss-Prot protein existence level 1. Constant region of immunoglobulin heavy chains. Immunoglobulins, also known as antibodies, are membrane-bound or secreted glycoproteins produced by B lymphocytes. In the recognition phase of humoral immunity, the membrane-bound immunoglobulins serve as receptors which, upon binding of a specific antigen, trigger the clonal expansion and differentiation of B lymphocytes into immunoglobulins- secreting plasma cells. Secreted immunoglobulins mediate the effector phase of humoral immunity, which results in
   2996..3037    +  CDS            V5 tag: epitope tag from simian virus 5
   3137..3271    -  polyA_signal   SV40 poly(A) signal: SV40 polyadenylation signal
   3294..3378    -  CDS            large T antigen (fragment): large T antigen from SV40 (simian virus 40)
   3378..3402    +  misc_feature   MCS (fragment): pUC18/19 multiple cloning site
   3439..3455    -  protein_bind   lac operator: The lac repressor binds to the lac operator to inhibit transcription in E. coli. This inhibition can be relieved by adding lactose or isopropyl-β-D-thiogalactopyranoside (IPTG). lac repressor encoded by lacI
   3463..3493    -  promoter       lac promoter: promoter for the E. coli lac operon
   3508..3529    -  protein_bind   CAP binding site: CAP binding activates transcription in the presence of cAMP. E. coli catabolite activator protein
   3542..3634    -  CDS            lacI (fragment): lac repressor; lacI; The lac repressor binds to the lac operator to inhibit transcription in E. coli. This inhibition can be relieved by adding lactose or isopropyl-β-D-thiogalactopyranoside (IPTG).
   3817..4405    -  rep_origin     ori: high-copy-number ColE1/pMB1/pBR322/pUC origin of replication
   4576..5436    -  CDS            AmpR: β-lactamase; bla; confers resistance to ampicillin, carbenicillin, and related antibiotics
   5437..5541    -  promoter       AmpR promoter: bla
   5636..5671    +  CDS            rop (fragment): Rop protein, which maintains plasmids at low copy number; rop
   5773..5872    +  misc_feature   bom (fragment): basis of mobility region from pBR322
   5878..21      -  CDS            lacZα (fragment) (across the origin): LacZα fragment of β-galactosidase; lacZ fragment
