[The description below was written by a language model from this plasmid's Addgene catalogue record and pLannotate feature annotations shown in this document.]
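Description:
PXC2 X021_pECIA2 is an insect-cell expression plasmid built on the pECIA2 backbone for secreted production of a plant receptor ectodomain in Drosophila cell culture. It is maintained in E. coli as a high-copy plasmid through a ColE1/pUC-type origin and selected with ampicillin via the β-lactamase gene. The roughly 6 kb sequence also contains leftover pUC/pBR322-derived fragments (lac promoter and operator, partial lacZα, lacI, rop and bom pieces) that have no evident role in the construct's use.

The expression cassette is driven by the Drosophila metallothionein promoter, which is induced by adding copper sulfate to the culture. Downstream lies the extracellular domain of the Arabidopsis thaliana leucine-rich repeat receptor kinase PXC2 (AT5G01890, PXY/TDR-correlated 2), inserted by ligation-independent cloning and lacking the transmembrane and kinase regions. It is fused in frame at its C terminus to a human IgG1 Fc fragment, followed by a V5 epitope and a hexahistidine tag supplied by the backbone. The His tag is recorded by the depositor but not picked up in the feature annotation, and no secretion signal is annotated either, although the depositor describes the product as secreted. An SV40 polyadenylation signal follows the cassette, though it is annotated on the opposite strand.

The plasmid is designated the bait vector of a matched pair, intended for use with the corresponding prey construct carrying the same ectodomain in pECIA14. The pair belongs to a collection made to map extracellular interactions among Arabidopsis LRR receptor kinases. The tags would plausibly allow capture, detection and purification of the bait, although the record does not spell out their roles.
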