Addgene plasmid #115049: PXC2 X021_pECIA2
Purpose: Bait vector PXC2 X021_pECIA2 should be used with prey vector PXC2 X021_pECIA14.
Depositing lab: Youssef Belkhadir. Depositing organization: Gregor Mendel Institute of Molecular Plant Biology. Publication: An extracellular network of Arabidopsis leucine-rich repeat receptor kinases. Smakowska-Luzan E, Mott GA, Parys K, Stegmann M, Howton TC, Layeghifard M, Neuhold J, Lehner A, Kong J, Grunwald K, Weinberger N, Satbhai SB, Mayer D, Busch W, Madalinski M, Stolt-Bergner P, Provart NJ, Mukhtar MS, Zipfel C, Desveaux D, Guttman DS, Belkhadir Y. Nature. 2018 Jan 18;553(7688):342-346. doi: 10.1038/nature25184. Epub 2018 Jan 10. PubMed 29320478.
Backbone
  Vector backbone: pECIA2
  Backbone manufacturer: Chris Garcia (Addgene plasmid # 47032)
  Vector type: Insect Expression
Growth in bacteria
  Bacterial resistance: Ampicillin, 100 μg/mL
  Growth temperature: 37°C
  Growth strain: DH5alpha
  Copy number: High Copy
Gene/Insert
  Gene/Insert name: AT5G01890
  Species: A. thaliana (mustard weed)
  Entrez Gene: AT5G01890 (a.k.a. AT5G01890, PXC2, PXY/TDR-correlated 2, T20L15.160, T20L15_160)
  Promoter: Metallothionein (Copper-Inducible)
  Tag / fusion protein: Fc, V5 and hexahistidine tags (C terminal on backbone)
  Cloning method: Ligation Independent Cloning
Terms and licenses: Academic/Nonprofit Terms; Industry Terms: Not Available to Industry
Depositor comments: Plasmid for secreted expression in Drosophila cell culture by induction via CuSO4. Insert is an extracellular domain of indicated LRR-RK, C-terminally tagged with Fc, V5 and hexahistidine tags. Insert Protein Sequence: TFNDDVLGLIVFKAGLDDPLSKLSSWNSEDYDPCNWVGCTCDPATNRVSELRLDAFSLSGHIGRGLLRLQFLHTLVLSNNNLTGTLNPEFPHLGSLQVVDFSGNNLSGRIPDGFFEQCGSLRSVSLANNKLTGSIPVSLSYCSTLTHLNLSSNQLSGRLPRDIWFLKSLKSLDFSHNFLQGDIPDGLGGLYDLRHINLSRNWFSGDVPSDIGRCSSLKSLDLSENYFSGNLPDSMKSLGSCSSIRLRGNSLIGEIPDWIGDIATLEILDLSANNFTGTVPFSLGNLEFLKDLNLSANMLAGELPQTLSNCSNLISIDVSKNSFTGDVLKWMFTGNSESSSLSRFSLHKRSGNDTIMPIVGFLQGLRVLDLSSNGFTGELPSNIWILTSLLQLNMSTNSLFGSIPTGIGGLKVAEILDLSSNLLNGTLPSEIGGAVSLKQLHLHRNRLSGQIPAKISNCSALNTINLSENELSGAIPGSIGSLSNLEYIDLSRNNLSGSLPKEIEKLSHLLTFNISHNNITGELPAGGFFNTIPLSAVTGNPSLCGSVVNRSCLSVHPKPIVLNPNSSNPTNGPALTGQIRKS
How to cite: PXC2 X021_pECIA2 was a gift from Youssef Belkhadir (Addgene plasmid # 115049 ; http://n2t.net/addgene:115049 ; RRID:Addgene_115049)
